LOCUS       Exported 9425 bp ds-DNA circular SYN 13-MAY-2021
DEFINITION  Mammalian expression plasmid for SARS-CoV-2 RNA-dependent RNA
            polymerase.
ACCESSION   .
VERSION     .
KEYWORDS    pGBW-m4133616
SOURCE      synthetic DNA construct
  ORGANISM  synthetic DNA construct
REFERENCE   1 (bases 1 to 9425)
  TITLE     SARS-CoV-2 protein Mammalian expression constructs, tagged, for
            protein expression and/or purification
REFERENCE   2 (bases 1 to 9425)
  AUTHORS   .
  TITLE     Direct Submission
  JOURNAL   Exported May 13, 2021 from SnapGene Server 1.1.58
            http://www.snapgene.com
FEATURES             Location/Qualifiers
     source          1..9425
                     /organism="synthetic DNA construct"
                     /mol_type="other DNA"
     CDS             2798..2818
                     /codon_start=1
                     /product="tobacco etch virus (TEV) protease recognition and
                     cleavage site"
                     /label=TEV site
                     /translation="ENLYFQS"
     CDS             2819..2896
                     /codon_start=1
                     /product="calmodulin-binding peptide"
                     /label=CBP
                     /note="derived from skeletal muscle myosin light chain
                     kinase; binds calmodulin with nanomolar affinity in the
                     presence of calcium"
                     /translation="KRRWKKNFIAVSAANRFKKISSSGAL"
     polyA_signal    2965..3086
                     /label=SV40 poly(A) signal
                     /note="SV40 polyadenylation signal"
     primer_bind     complement(2976..2995)
                     /label=EBV-rev
                     /note="SV40 polyA terminator, reverse primer"
     primer_bind     3030..3049
                     /label=SV40pA-R
                     /note="SV40 polyA, reverse primer"
     terminator      3201..3247
                     /label=T7 terminator
                     /note="transcription terminator for bacteriophage T7 RNA
                     polymerase"
     terminator      3277..3413
                     /label=rrnG terminator
                     /note="transcription terminator from the E. coli ribosomal
                     RNA rrnG operon (Albrechtsen et al., 1991)"
     misc_feature    3458..3529
                     /label=3' beta-globin insulator
                     /note="insulator downstream of the human beta-globin locus
                     (Farrell et al., 2002)"
     rep_origin      complement(3755..4343)
                     /direction=LEFT
                     /label=ori
                     /note="high-copy-number ColE1/pMB1/pBR322/pUC origin of
                     replication"
     primer_bind     complement(3835..3854)
                     /label=pBR322ori-F
                     /note="pBR322 origin, forward primer"
     promoter        4843..6052
                     /label=UbC promoter
                     /note="human ubiquitin C promoter"
     primer_bind     5889..5908
                     /label=hUBCpro-F
                     /note="Human Ubiquitin C (UbC) promoter, forward primer"
     CDS             6056..7084
                     /codon_start=1
                     /gene="aph(4)-Ia"
                     /product="aminoglycoside phosphotransferase from E. coli"
                     /label=HygR
                     /note="confers resistance to hygromycin"
                     /translation="MGKKPELTATSVEKFLIEKFDSVSDLMQLSEGEESRAFSFDVGGR
                     GYVLRVNSCADGFYKDRYVYRHFASAALPIPEVLDIGEFSESLTYCISRRAQGVTLQDL
                     PETELPAVLQPVAEAMDAIAAADLSQTSGFGPFGPQGIGQYTTWRDFICAIADPHVYHW
                     QTVMDDTVSASVAQALDELMLWAEDCPEVRHLVHADFGSNNVLTDNGRITAVIDWSEAM
                     FGDSQYEVANIFFWRPWLACMEQQTRYFERRHPELAGSPRLRAYMLRIGLDQLYQSLVD
                     GNFDDAAWAQGRCDAIVRSGAGTVGRTQIARRSAAVWTDGCVEVLADSGNRRPSTRPRA
                     KE"
     polyA_signal    7111..7159
                     /note="synthetic polyadenylation signal"
     CDS             7425..8285
                     /codon_start=1
                     /gene="bla"
                     /product="beta-lactamase"
                     /label=AmpR
                     /note="confers resistance to ampicillin, carbenicillin, and
                     related antibiotics"
                     /translation="MSIQHFRVALIPFFAAFCLPVFAHPETLVKVKDAEDQLGARVGYI
                     ELDLNSGKILESFRPEERFPMMSTFKVLLCGAVLSRIDAGQEQLGRRIHYSQNDLVEYS
                     PVTEKHLTDGMTVRELCSAAITMSDNTAANLLLTTIGGPKELTAFLHNMGDHVTRLDRW
                     EPELNEAIPNDERDTTMPVAMATTLRKLLTGELLTLASRQQLIDWMEADKVAGPLLRSA
                     LPAGWFIADKSGAGERGSRGIIAALGPDGKPSRIVVIYTTGSQATMDERNRQIAEIGAS
                     LIKHW"
     primer_bind     complement(7643..7662)
                     /label=Amp-R
                     /note="Ampicillin resistance gene, reverse primer"
     terminator      8298..8434
                     /label=rrnG terminator
                     /note="transcription terminator from the E. coli ribosomal
                     RNA rrnG operon (Albrechtsen et al., 1991)"
     misc_feature    8579..8650
                     /label=5' beta-globin insulator
                     /note="insulator upstream of the human beta-globin locus
                     (Farrell et al., 2002)"
     terminator      8655..8701
                     /label=T7 terminator
                     /note="transcription terminator for bacteriophage T7 RNA
                     polymerase"
     polyA_signal    8719..8767
                     /note="synthetic polyadenylation signal"
     enhancer        8848..9151
                     /label=CMV enhancer
                     /note="human cytomegalovirus immediate early enhancer"
     promoter        9153..9355
                     /label=CMV promoter
                     /note="human cytomegalovirus (CMV) immediate early
                     promoter"
     primer_bind     9306..9326
                     /label=CMV-F
                     /note="Human CMV immediate early promoter, forward primer"
     regulatory      9424..8
                     /regulatory_class="other"
                     /note="vertebrate consensus sequence for strong initiation
                     of translation (Kozak, 1987)"
ORIGIN
        1 caccatggct gatgcacaat cgtttttaaa ccgggtttgc ggtgtaagtg cagcccgtct
       61 tacaccgtgc ggcacaggca ctagtactga tgtcgtatac agggcttttg acatctacaa
      121 tgataaagta gctggttttg ctaaattcct aaaaactaat tgttgtcgct tccaagaaaa
      181 ggacgaagat gacaatttaa ttgattctta ctttgtagtt aagagacaca ctttctctaa
      241 ctaccaacat gaagaaacaa tttataattt acttaaggat tgtccagctg ttgctaaaca
      301 tgacttcttt aagtttagaa tagacggtga catggtacca catatatcac gtcaacgtct
      361 tactaaatac acaatggcag acctcgtcta tgctttaagg cattttgatg aaggtaattg
      421 tgacacatta aaagaaatac ttgtcacata caattgttgt gatgatgatt atttcaataa
      481 aaaggactgg tatgattttg tagaaaaccc agatatatta cgcgtatacg ccaacttagg
      541 tgaacgtgta cgccaagctt tgttaaaaac agtacaattc tgtgatgcca tgcgaaatgc
      601 tggtattgtt ggtgtactga cattagataa tcaagatctc aatggtaact ggtatgattt
      661 cggtgatttc atacaaacca cgccaggtag tggagttcct gttgtagatt cttattattc
      721 attgttaatg cctatattaa ccttgaccag ggctttaact gcagagtcac atgttgacac
      781 tgacttaaca aagccttaca ttaagtggga tttgttaaaa tatgacttca cggaagagag
      841 gttaaaactc tttgaccgtt attttaaata ttgggatcag acataccacc caaattgtgt
      901 taactgtttg gatgacagat gcattctgca ttgtgcaaac tttaatgttt tattctctac
      961 agtgttccca cctacaagtt ttggaccact agtgagaaaa atatttgttg atggtgttcc
     1021 atttgtagtt tcaactggat accacttcag agagctaggt gttgtacata atcaggatgt
     1081 aaacttacat agctctagac ttagttttaa ggaattactt gtgtatgctg ctgaccctgc
     1141 tatgcacgct gcttctggta atctattact agataaacgc actacgtgct tttcagtagc
     1201 tgcacttact aacaatgttg cttttcaaac tgtcaaaccc ggtaatttta acaaagactt
     1261 ctatgacttt gctgtgtcta agggtttctt taaggaagga agttctgttg aattaaaaca
     1321 cttcttcttt gctcaggatg gtaatgctgc tatcagcgat tatgactact atcgttataa
     1381 tctaccaaca atgtgtgata tcagacaact actatttgta gttgaagttg ttgataagta
     1441 ctttgattgt tacgatggtg gctgtattaa tgctaaccaa gtcatcgtca acaacctaga
     1501 caaatcagct ggttttccat ttaataaatg gggtaaggct agactttatt atgattcaat
     1561 gagttatgag gatcaagatg cacttttcgc atatacaaaa cgtaatgtca tccctactat
     1621 aactcaaatg aatcttaagt atgccattag tgcaaagaat agagctcgca ccgtagctgg
     1681 tgtctctatc tgtagtacta tgaccaatag acagtttcat caaaaattat tgaaatcaat
     1741 agccgccact agaggagcta ctgtagtaat tggaacaagc aaattctatg gtggttggca
     1801 caacatgtta aaaactgttt atagtgatgt agaaaaccct caccttatgg gttgggatta
     1861 tcctaaatgt gatagagcca tgcctaacat gcttagaatt atggcctcac ttgttcttgc
     1921 tcgcaaacat acaacgtgtt gtagcttgtc acaccgtttc tatagattag ctaatgagtg
     1981 tgctcaagta ttgagtgaaa tggtcatgtg tggcggttca ctatatgtta aaccaggtgg
     2041 aacctcatca ggagatgcca caactgctta tgctaatagt gtttttaaca tttgtcaagc
     2101 tgtcacggcc aatgttaatg cacttttatc tactgatggt aacaaaattg ccgataagta
     2161 tgtccgcaat ttacaacaca gactttatga gtgtctctat agaaatagag atgttgacac
     2221 agactttgtg aatgagtttt acgcatattt gcgtaaacat ttctcaatga tgatactctc
     2281 tgacgatgct gttgtgtgtt tcaatagcac ttatgcatct caaggtctag tggctagcat
     2341 aaagaacttt aagtcagttc tttattatca aaacaatgtt tttatgtctg aagcaaaatg
     2401 ttggactgag actgacctta ctaaaggacc tcatgaattt tgctctcaac atacaatgct
     2461 agttaaacag ggtgatgatt atgtgtacct tccttaccca gatccatcaa gaatcctagg
     2521 ggccggctgt tttgtagatg atatcgtaaa aacagatggt acacttatga ttgaacggtt
     2581 cgtgtcttta gctatagatg cttacccact tactaaacat cctaatcagg agtatgctga
     2641 tgtctttcat ttgtacttac aatacataag aaagctacat gatgagttaa caggacacat
     2701 gttagacatg tattctgtta tgcttactaa tgataacact tcaaggtatt gggaacctga
     2761 gttttatgag gctatgtaca caccgcatac agtcttagaa aacctttact ttcagtcgaa
     2821 gaggcgatgg aaaaagaatt ttatcgcggt gagtgcagcc aacagattca aaaagatatc
     2881 ctcgtctggt gccctctaag gatccgcagg cctctgctag cttgactgac tgagatacag
     2941 cgtaccttca gctcacagac atgataagat acattgatga gtttggacaa accacaacta
     3001 gaatgcagtg aaaaaaatgc tttatttgtg aaatttgtga tgctattgct ttatttgtaa
     3061 ccattataag ctgcaataaa caagttaaca acaacaattg cattcatttt atgtttcagg
     3121 ttcaggggga ggtgtgggag gttttttaaa gcaagtaaaa cctctacaaa tgtggtattg
     3181 gcccatctct atcggtatcg tagcataacc ccttggggcc tctaaacggg tcttgagggg
     3241 ttttttgtgc ccctcgggcc ggattgctat ctaccggcat tggcgcagaa aaaaatgcct
     3301 gatgcgacgc tgcgcgtctt atactcccac atatgccaga ttcagcaacg gatacggctt
     3361 ccccaacttg cccacttcca tacgtgtcct ccttaccaga aatttatcct taaggtcgtc
     3421 agctatcctg caggcgatct ctcgatttcg atcaagacat tcctttaatg gtcttttctg
     3481 gacaccacta ggggtcagaa gtagttcatc aaactttctt ccctccctaa tctcattggt
     3541 taccttgggc tatcgaaact taattaacca gtcaagtcag ctacttggcg agatcgactt
     3601 gtctgggttt cgactacgct cagaattgcg tcagtcaagt tcgatctggt ccttgctatt
     3661 gcacccgttc tccgattacg agtttcattt aaatcatgtg agcaaaaggc cagcaaaagg
     3721 ccaggaaccg taaaaaggcc gcgttgctgg cgtttttcca taggctccgc ccccctgacg
     3781 agcatcacaa aaatcgacgc tcaagtcaga ggtggcgaaa cccgacagga ctataaagat
     3841 accaggcgtt tccccctgga agctccctcg tgcgctctcc tgttccgacc ctgccgctta
     3901 ccggatacct gtccgccttt ctcccttcgg gaagcgtggc gctttctcat agctcacgct
     3961 gtaggtatct cagttcggtg taggtcgttc gctccaagct gggctgtgtg cacgaacccc
     4021 ccgttcagcc cgaccgctgc gccttatccg gtaactatcg tcttgagtcc aacccggtaa
     4081 gacacgactt atcgccactg gcagcagcca ctggtaacag gattagcaga gcgaggtatg
     4141 taggcggtgc tacagagttc ttgaagtggt ggcctaacta cggctacact agaagaacag
     4201 tatttggtat ctgcgctctg ctgaagccag ttaccttcgg aaaaagagtt ggtagctctt
     4261 gatccggcaa acaaaccacc gctggtagcg gtggtttttt tgtttgcaag cagcagatta
     4321 cgcgcagaaa aaaaggatct caagaagatc ctttgatctt ttctacgggg tctgacgctc
     4381 agtggaacga aaactcacgt taagggattt tggtcatgag attatcaaaa aggatcttca
     4441 cctagatcct tttaaattaa aaatgaagtt ttaaatcaat ctaaagtata tatgagtaaa
     4501 cttggtctga cagttaccaa tgcttaatca gtgaggcacc tatctcagcg atctgtctat
     4561 ttcgttcatc catagttgca tttaaatttc cgaactctcc aaggccctcg tcggaaaatc
     4621 ttcaaacctt tcgtccgatc catcttgcag gctacctctc gaacgaacta tcgcaagtct
     4681 cttggccggc cttgcgcctt ggctattgct tggcagcgcc tatcgccagg tattactcca
     4741 atcccgaata tccgagatcg ggatcacccg agagaagttc aacctacatc ctcaatcccg
     4801 atctatccga gatccgagga atatcgaaat cggggcgcgc ctggcctccg cgccgggttt
     4861 tggcgcctcc cgcgggcgcc cccctcgtca cggcgagcgc tgccacgtca gacgaagggc
     4921 gcaggagcgt cctgatcctt ccgcccggac gctcaggaca gcggcccgct gctcataaga
     4981 ctcggcctta gaaccccagt atcagcagaa ggacatttta ggacgggact tgggtgactc
     5041 tagggcactg gttttctttc cagagagcgg aacaggcgag gaaaagtagt cccttctcgg
     5101 cgattctgcg gagggatctc cgtggggcgg tgaacgccga tgattatata aggacgcgcc
     5161 gggtgtggca cagctagttc cgtcgcagcc gggatttggg tcgcggttct tgtttgtgga
     5221 tcgctgtgat cgtcacttgg tgagtagcgg gctgctgggc tggccggggc tttcgtggcc
     5281 gccgggccgc tcggtgggac ggaagcgtgt ggagagaccg ccaagggctg tagtctgggt
     5341 ccgcgagcaa ggttgccctg aactgggggt tggggggagc gcagcaaaat ggcggctgtt
     5401 cccgagtctt gaatggaaga cgcttgtgag gcgggctgtg aggtcgttga aacaaggtgg
     5461 ggggcatggt gggcggcaag aacccaaggt cttgagccct tcgctaatgc gggaaagctc
     5521 ttattcgggt gagatgggct gggcaccatc tggggaccct gacgtgaagt ttgtcactga
     5581 ctggagaact cggtttgtcg tctgttgcgg gggcggcagt tatggcggtg ccgttgggca
     5641 gtgcacccgt acctttggga gcgcgcgccc tcgtcgtgtc gtgacgtcac ccgttctgtt
     5701 ggcttataat gcagggtggg gccacctgcc ggtaggtgtg cggtaggctt ttctccgtcg
     5761 caggacgcag ggttcgggcc tagggtaggc tctcctgaat cgacaggcgc cggacctctg
     5821 gtgaggggag ggataagtga ggcgtcagtt tctttggtcg gttttatgta cctatcttct
     5881 taagtagctg aagctccggt tttgaactat gcgctcgggg ttggcgagtg tgttttgtga
     5941 agttttttag gcaccttttg aaatgtaatc atttgggtca atatgtaatt ttcagtgtta
     6001 gacttgtaaa ttgtccgcta aattctggcc gtttttggct tttttgttag acaacatggg
     6061 taaaaagcct gaactcaccg cgacgtctgt cgagaagttt ctgatcgaaa agttcgacag
     6121 cgtctccgac ctgatgcagc tctcggaggg cgaagaatct cgtgctttca gcttcgatgt
     6181 aggagggcgt ggatatgtcc tgcgggtaaa tagctgcgcc gatggtttct acaaagatcg
     6241 ttatgtttat cggcactttg catccgccgc gctcccgatt ccggaagtgc ttgacattgg
     6301 ggagttcagc gagagcctga cctattgcat ctcccgccgt gcacagggtg tcacgttgca
     6361 agacctgcct gaaaccgaac tgcccgctgt tctgcagccg gtcgcggagg caatggatgc
     6421 catcgctgcc gccgatctta gccagacgag cgggttcggc ccattcggac cgcaaggaat
     6481 cggtcaatac actacatggc gtgatttcat atgcgcgatt gctgatcccc atgtgtatca
     6541 ctggcaaact gtgatggacg acaccgtcag tgcgtccgtc gcgcaggctc tcgatgagct
     6601 gatgctttgg gccgaggact gccccgaagt ccggcacctc gtgcacgcgg atttcggctc
     6661 caacaatgtc ctgacggaca atggccgcat aacagcggtc attgactgga gcgaggcgat
     6721 gttcggggat tcccaatacg aggtcgccaa catcttcttc tggaggccgt ggttggcttg
     6781 tatggagcag cagacgcgct acttcgagcg gaggcatccg gagcttgcag gatcgccccg
     6841 gctccgggcg tatatgctcc gcattggtct tgaccaactc tatcagagct tggttgacgg
     6901 caatttcgat gatgcagctt gggcgcaggg tcgatgcgac gcaatcgtcc gatccggagc
     6961 cgggactgtc gggcgtacac aaatcgcccg cagaagcgcc gccgtctgga ccgatggctg
     7021 tgtagaagta ctcgccgata gtggaaaccg acgccccagc actcgtccga gggcaaagga
     7081 ataagctagt atgtaagcct agtcttagat aataaaatcg ctatccatcg aagatggatg
     7141 tgtgttggtt ttttgtgtgt gtaacgctag gcgcgcctgg tgtaccgaga acgatcctct
     7201 cagtgcgagt ctcgacgatc catatcgttg cttggcagtc agccagtcgg aatccagctt
     7261 gggacccagg aagtccaatc gtcagatatt gtactcaagc ctggtcacgg cagcgtaccg
     7321 atctgtttaa acctagatat tgatagtctg atcggtcaac gtataatcga gtcctagctt
     7381 ttgcaaacat ctatcaagag acaggatcag caggaggctt tcgcatgagt attcaacatt
     7441 tccgtgtcgc ccttattccc ttttttgcgg cattttgcct tcctgttttt gctcacccag
     7501 aaacgctggt gaaagtaaaa gatgctgaag atcagttggg tgcgcgagtg ggttacatcg
     7561 aactggatct caacagcggt aagatccttg agagttttcg ccccgaagaa cgctttccaa
     7621 tgatgagcac ttttaaagtt ctgctatgtg gcgcggtatt atcccgtatt gacgccgggc
     7681 aagagcaact cggtcgccgc atacactatt ctcagaatga cttggttgag tattcaccag
     7741 tcacagaaaa gcatcttacg gatggcatga cagtaagaga attatgcagt gctgccataa
     7801 ccatgagtga taacactgcg gccaacttac ttctgacaac gattggagga ccgaaggagc
     7861 taaccgcttt tttgcacaac atgggggatc atgtaactcg ccttgatcgt tgggaaccgg
     7921 agctgaatga agccatacca aacgacgagc gtgacaccac gatgcctgta gcaatggcaa
     7981 caaccttgcg taaactatta actggcgaac tacttactct agcttcccgg caacagttga
     8041 tagactggat ggaggcggat aaagttgcag gaccacttct gcgctcggcc cttccggctg
     8101 gctggtttat tgctgataaa tctggagccg gtgagcgtgg gtctcgcggt atcattgcag
     8161 cactggggcc agatggtaag ccctcccgta tcgtagttat ctacacgacg gggagtcagg
     8221 caactatgga tgaacgaaat agacagatcg ctgagatagg tgcctcactg attaagcatt
     8281 ggtaaccgat tctaggtgca ttggcgcaga aaaaaatgcc tgatgcgacg ctgcgcgtct
     8341 tatactccca catatgccag attcagcaac ggatacggct tccccaactt gcccacttcc
     8401 atacgtgtcc tccttaccag aaatttatcc ttaagatcgt ttaaactcga ctctggctct
     8461 atcgaatctc cgtcgtttcg agcttacgcg aacagccgtg gcgctcattt gctcgtcggg
     8521 catcgaatct cgtcagctat cgtcagctta cctttttggc agcgatcgcg gctcccgaca
     8581 tcttggacca ttagctccac aggtatcttc ttccctctag tggtcataac agcagcttca
     8641 gctacctctc aattcaaaaa acccctcaag acccgtttag aggccccaag gggttatgct
     8701 atcaatcgtt gcgttacaca cacaaaaaac caacacacat ccatcttcga tggatagcga
     8761 ttttattatc taactgctga tcgagtgtag ccagatctag taatcaatta cggggtcatt
     8821 agttcatagc ccatatatgg agttccgcgt tacataactt acggtaaatg gcccgcctgg
     8881 ctgaccgccc aacgaccccc gcccattgac gtcaataatg acgtatgttc ccatagtaac
     8941 gccaataggg actttccatt gacgtcaatg ggtggagtat ttacggtaaa ctgcccactt
     9001 ggcagtacat caagtgtatc atatgccaag tacgccccct attgacgtca atgacggtaa
     9061 atggcccgcc tggcattatg cccagtacat gaccttatgg gactttccta cttggcagta
     9121 catctacgta ttagtcatcg ctattaccat gctgatgcgg ttttggcagt acatcaatgg
     9181 gcgtggatag cggtttgact cacggggatt tccaagtctc caccccattg acgtcaatgg
     9241 gagtttgttt tggcaccaaa atcaacggga ctttccaaaa tgtcgtaaca actccgcccc
     9301 attgacgcaa atgggcggta ggcgtgtacg gtgggaggtc tatataagca gagctggttt
     9361 agtgaaccgt cagatcagat ctttgtcgat cctaccatcc actcgacaca cccgccagcg
     9421 gccgc
//
