[The description below was written by a language model from this plasmid's Addgene catalogue record and the feature table of its GenBank file.]
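Description:
pGBW-m4133616 is a 9,425 bp mammalian expression plasmid built on the pTwist_CMV_Hygro_6 backbone and designed to produce the SARS-CoV-2 RNA-dependent RNA polymerase, a mature product of the viral ORF1ab polyprotein. The wild-type insert (about 2.8 kb) is not itself annotated in the feature table. It evidently occupies the unannotated stretch between a Kozak consensus that spans the sequence origin and the C-terminal tag elements. Transcription is driven by the human cytomegalovirus immediate-early enhancer and promoter and is terminated by an SV40 polyadenylation signal. The coding region runs in frame into a TEV protease recognition site followed by a calmodulin-binding peptide (CBP). The CBP binds calmodulin with high affinity in the presence of calcium, so the expressed polymerase can be captured on calmodulin resin and the tag then removed by TEV cleavage.

In E. coli the plasmid is maintained through a high-copy ColE1/pUC-type origin and selected with ampicillin via the beta-lactamase gene. For selection in mammalian cells, a separate cassette places the hygromycin phosphotransferase gene under the human ubiquitin C promoter with a synthetic poly(A) signal, which allows transfected or stably expressing cells to be enriched. The expression unit is flanked by 5' and 3' beta-globin insulator elements. T7 and rrnG terminators and an additional synthetic poly(A) signal sit upstream of the CMV enhancer, an arrangement that likely limits read-through and interference between the vector's modules. The plasmid belongs to a set of tagged SARS-CoV-2 protein constructs intended for protein expression and/or purification from mammalian cells.
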