Addgene plasmid #152723: pGBW-m4133616
Purpose: Mammalian expression plasmid for SARS-CoV-2 RNA-dependent RNA polymerase
Depositing lab: Ginkgo Bioworks & Benjie Chen. Depositing organization: Ginkgo Bioworks.
Backbone
  Vector backbone: pTwist_CMV_Hygro_6
  Backbone size w/o insert (bp): 6525
  Vector type: Mammalian Expression
  Selectable markers: Hygromycin
Growth in bacteria
  Bacterial resistance: Ampicillin, 100 μg/mL
  Growth temperature: 37°C
  Growth strain: DH5alpha
  Copy number: High Copy
Gene/Insert
  Gene/Insert name: SARS-CoV-2 RNA-dependent RNA polymerase
  Species: Severe acute respiratory syndrome coronavirus 2
  Insert size (bp): 2789
  Mutation: wt
  Entrez Gene: ORF1ab (a.k.a. GU280_gp01)
  Promoter: CMV
  Tag / fusion protein: Cleavable TEV;CBP (C terminal on backbone)
  Cloning method: Unknown
Resource information
  A portion of this plasmid was derived from a plasmid made by: GinkgoBioworks
Depositor comments: NCBI reference sequence: YP_009725307.1
How to cite: pGBW-m4133616 was a gift from Ginkgo Bioworks & Benjie Chen (Addgene plasmid # 152723 ; http://n2t.net/addgene:152723 ; RRID:Addgene_152723)
